Addgene plasmid #168867: pEntry_SARS-CoV-2-nsp4
Purpose: Gateway-compatible Entry vector
Depositing lab: Pascal Falter-Braun. Depositing organization: Helmholtz Munich. Publication: A resource of human coronavirus protein-coding sequences in a flexible, multipurpose Gateway Entry clone collection. Weller B, Lin CW, Pogoutse O, Sauer M, Marin-de la Rosa N, Strobel A, Young V, Knapp JJ, Rayhan A, Falter C, Kim DK, Roth FP, Falter-Braun P. G3 (Bethesda). 2023 Jul 5;13(7):jkad105. doi: 10.1093/g3journal/jkad105. PubMed 37267226.
Backbone
  Vector backbone: pENTR223.1*SfiI
  Backbone size w/o insert (bp): 2800
  Vector type: Gateway-compatible Entry vector
Growth in bacteria
  Bacterial resistance: Spectinomycin, 50 μg/mL
  Growth temperature: 37°C
  Growth strain: DH5alpha
  Copy number: High Copy
Gene/Insert
  Gene/Insert name: SARS-CoV-2-nsp4 (alt name: nsp4)
  Species: Other
  Insert size (bp): 1500
  Entrez Gene: ORF1ab (a.k.a. GU280_gp01)
  Cloning method: Restriction Enzyme; 5′ cloning site SfiI (unknown if destroyed); 3′ cloning site SfiI (unknown if destroyed)
  Sequencing primers: 5′ M13 uni (-21); 3′ M13 rev (-29)
Resource information
  A portion of this plasmid was derived from a plasmid made by: Synthesized by Twist Bioscience
Terms and licenses: Academic/Nonprofit Terms; Industry Terms: Not Available to Industry
Depositor comments: 5'-linker: SfiI-BamHI-ATG-BamHI (GGCCGTCAaggccaggatccatgggatcc), 3'-linker: PacI-TAA-AsiSI-SfiI (cttaatTAAgacgcgatcgcggcctcatGGGCC).
How to cite: pEntry_SARS-CoV-2-nsp4 was a gift from Pascal Falter-Braun (Addgene plasmid # 168867 ; http://n2t.net/addgene:168867 ; RRID:Addgene_168867)
