[The description below was written by a language model from this plasmid's Addgene catalogue record and pLannotate feature annotations shown in this document.]
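Description:
pEntry_SARS-CoV-2-nsp4 is a Gateway-compatible Entry clone built on the pENTR223.1 backbone, carrying the coding sequence for non-structural protein 4 (nsp4) of SARS-CoV-2. It is a small bacterial plasmid of about 4.3 kb, maintained at high copy in E. coli through a ColE1/pUC-type origin and selected with spectinomycin via the aadA (SmR) aminoglycoside adenylyltransferase gene. A fragment of a class 1 integron Pc promoter lies upstream of that marker. Short annotated remnants of gentamicin resistance, lacI and lacZα genes are backbone leftovers rather than functional parts. rrnB T1 and T2 terminators sit upstream of the recombination cassette, where they help insulate the insert from read-through transcription.

The roughly 1.5 kb insert was made by gene synthesis and cloned between SfiI sites, placing it between attL1 and attL2. The automated annotation matches it to a fragment of the SARS-CoV-2 replicase polyprotein 1a, which is consistent with nsp4 being a cleavage product of ORF1ab. The functional text attached to that hit concerns nsp10 and is generic to the polyprotein entry, not to this insert. According to the depositor, the 5′ linker supplies BamHI sites flanking an ATG start codon, and the 3′ linker supplies PacI, a TAA stop codon and AsiSI. This suggests the start and stop codons can be modified by restriction digestion to suit different fusion formats.

The vector has no promoter positioned to express the ORF. The only T7 promoter lies outside attL2 and points back towards the insert in antisense orientation. The plasmid therefore serves as a donor for LR Clonase recombination into destination vectors of choice, as part of a collection of human coronavirus ORF Entry clones.
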