Features (pLannotate 1.2.2; 12 found; start..end, strand, type, name):
      1..97      +  protein_bind   attL1: mutant version of attL; recombination site for the Gateway® LR reaction LR Clonase™
    124..1629    +  CDS            R1A_SARS2 (fragment): Experimental evidence at protein level: Swiss-Prot protein existence level 1. [Non-structural protein 10]: Plays a pivotal role in viral transcription by stimulating both nsp14 3'-5' exoribonuclease and nsp16 2'-O-methyltransferase activities. Therefore plays an essential role in viral mRNAs cap methylation. From Severe acute respiratory syndrome coronavirus 2 (2019-nCoV) (SARS-CoV-2).
   1661..1759    -  protein_bind   attL2: mutant version of attL; recombination site for the Gateway® LR reaction LR Clonase™
   1777..1795    -  promoter       T7 promoter: promoter for bacteriophage T7 RNA polymerase
   1985..2008    +  promoter       Pc promoter (fragment): intI1 (promoter lies within the coding sequence); class 1 integron promoter
   2184..2240    +  CDS            GmR (fragment): gentamycin acetyltransferase; aacC1; confers resistance to gentamycin
   2247..3038    +  CDS            SmR: aminoglycoside adenylyltransferase (Murphy, 1985); aadA; confers resistance to spectinomycin and streptomycin
   3131..3719    +  rep_origin     ori: high-copy-number ColE1/pMB1/pBR322/pUC origin of replication
   3902..3994    +  CDS            lacI (fragment): lac repressor; lacI; The lac repressor binds to the lac operator to inhibit transcription in E. coli. This inhibition can be relieved by adding lactose or isopropyl-β-D-thiogalactopyranoside (IPTG).
   4049..4076    -  terminator     rrnB T2 terminator: transcription terminator T2 from the E. coli rrnB gene
   4208..4251    +  terminator     rrnB T1 terminator: Escherichia coli rrnB; transcription terminator T1 from the E. coli rrnB gene
   4298..4334    -  CDS            lacZα (fragment): LacZα fragment of β-galactosidase; lacZ fragment
>Addgene plasmid #168867 | pEntry_SARS-CoV-2-nsp4 | addgene full sequence | sequence record 343789 | Addgene NGS Result
CAAATAATGATTTTATTTTGACTGATAGTGACCTGTTCGTTGCAACAAATTGATGAGCAATGCTTTTTTA
TAATGCCAACTTTGTACAAAAAAGCAGAAGGGCCGTCAAGGCCAGGATCCATGGGATCCAAAATTGTTAA
TAATTGGTTGAAGCAGTTGATCAAAGTTACACTTGTGTTCCTTTTTGTTGCTGCTATTTTCTATTTAATA
ACACCTGTTCATGTCATGTCTAAACATACTGACTTTTCAAGTGAAATCATAGGATACAAGGCTATTGATG
GTGGTGTCACTCGTGACATAGCATCTACAGATACTTGTTTTGCTAACAAACATGCTGATTTTGACACATG
GTTTAGCCAGCGTGGTGGTAGTTATACTAATGACAAAGCTTGCCCATTGATTGCTGCAGTCATAACAAGA
GAAGTGGGTTTTGTCGTGCCTGGTTTGCCTGGCACGATATTACGCACAACTAATGGTGACTTTTTGCATT
TCTTACCTAGAGTTTTTAGTGCAGTTGGTAACATCTGTTACACACCATCAAAACTTATAGAGTACACTGA
CTTTGCAACATCAGCTTGTGTTTTGGCTGCTGAATGTACAATTTTTAAAGATGCTTCTGGTAAGCCAGTA
CCATATTGTTATGATACCAATGTACTAGAAGGTTCTGTTGCTTATGAAAGTTTACGCCCTGACACACGTT
ATGTGCTCATGGATGGCTCTATTATTCAATTTCCTAACACCTACCTTGAAGGTTCTGTTAGAGTGGTAAC
AACTTTTGATTCTGAGTACTGTAGGCACGGCACTTGTGAAAGATCAGAAGCTGGTGTTTGTGTATCTACT
AGTGGTAGATGGGTACTTAACAATGATTATTACAGATCTTTACCAGGAGTTTTCTGTGGTGTAGATGCTG
TAAATTTACTTACTAATATGTTTACACCACTAATTCAACCTATTGGTGCTTTGGACATATCAGCATCTAT
AGTAGCTGGTGGTATTGTAGCTATCGTAGTAACATGCCTTGCCTACTATTTTATGAGGTTTAGAAGAGCT
TTTGGTGAATACAGTCATGTAGTTGCCTTTAATACTTTACTATTCCTTATGTCATTCACTGTACTCTGTT
TAACACCAGTTTACTCATTCTTACCTGGTGTTTATTCTGTTATTTACTTGTACTTGACATTTTATCTTAC
TAATGATGTTTCTTTTTTAGCACATATTCAGTGGATGGTTATGTTCACACCTTTAGTACCTTTCTGGATA
ACAATTGCTTATATCATTTGTATTTCCACAAAGCATTTCTATTGGTTCTTTAGTAATTACCTAAAGAGAC
GTGTAGTCTTTAATGGTGTTTCCTTTAGTACTTTTGAAGAAGCTGCGCTGTGCACCTTTTTGTTAAATAA
AGAAATGTATCTAAAGTTGCGTAGTGATGTGCTATTACCTCTTACGCAATATAATAGATACTTAGCTCTT
TATAATAAGTACAAGTATTTTAGTGGAGCAATGGATACAACTAGCTACAGAGAAGCTGCTTGTTGTCATC
TCGCAAAGGCTCTCAATGACTTCAGTAACTCAGGTTCTGATGTTCTTTACCAACCACCACAAACCTCTAT
CACCTCAGCTGTTTTGCAGCTTAATTAAGACGCGATCGCGGCCTCATGGGCCCAGCTTTCTTGTACAAAG
TTGGCATTATAAAAAATAATTGCTCATCAATTTGTTGCAACGAACAGGTCACTATCAGTCAAAATAAAAT
CATTATTTGCCATCCAGCTGATATCCCCTATAGTGAGTCGTATTACATGGTCATAGCTGTTTCCTGGCAG
CTCTGGCCCGTGTCTCAAAATCTCTGATGTTACATTGCACAAGATAAAAATATATCATCATGCCTCCTCT
AGACCAGCCAGGACAGAAATGCCTCGACTTCGCTGCTACCCAAGGTTGCCGGGTGACGCACACCGTGGAA
ACGGATGAAGGCACGAACCCAGTGGACATAAGCCTGTTCGGTTCGTAAGCTGTAATGCAAGTAGCGTATG
CGCTCACGCAACTGGTCCAGAACCTTGACCGAACGCAGCGGTGGTAACGGCGCAGTGGCGGTTTTCATGG
CTTGTTATGACTGTTTTTTTGGGGTACAGTCTATGCCTCGGGCATCCAAGCAGCAAGCGCGTTACGCCGT
GGGTCGATGTTTGATGTTATGGAGCAGCAACGATGTTACGCAGCAGGGCAGTCGCCCTAAAACAAAGTTA
AACATTATGAGGGAAGCGGTGATCGCCGAAGTATCGACTCAACTATCAGAGGTAGTTGGCGTCATCGAGC
GCCATCTCGAACCGACGTTGCTGGCCGTACATTTGTACGGCTCCGCAGTGGATGGCGGCCTGAAGCCACA
CAGTGATATTGATTTGCTGGTTACGGTGACCGTAAGGCTTGATGAAACAACGCGGCGAGCTTTGATCAAC
GACCTTTTGGAAACTTCGGCTTCCCCTGGAGAGAGCGAGATTCTCCGCGCTGTAGAAGTCACCATTGTTG
TGCACGACGACATCATTCCGTGGCGTTATCCAGCTAAGCGCGAACTGCAATTTGGAGAATGGCAGCGCAA
TGACATTCTTGCAGGTATCTTCGAGCCAGCCACGATCGACATTGATCTGGCTATCTTGCTGACAAAAGCA
AGAGAACATAGCGTTGCCTTGGTAGGTCCAGCGGCGGAGGAACTCTTTGATCCGGTTCCTGAACAGGATC
TATTTGAGGCGCTAAATGAAACCTTAACGCTATGGAACTCGCCGCCCGACTGGGCTGGCGATGAGCGAAA
TGTAGTGCTTACGTTGTCCCGCATTTGGTACAGCGCAGTAACCGGCAAAATCGCGCCGAAGGATGTCGCT
GCCGACTGGGCAATGGAGCGCCTGCCGGCCCAGTATCAGCCCGTCATACTTGAAGCTAGACAGGCTTATC
TTGGACAAGAAGAAGATCGCTTGGCCTCGCGCGCAGATCAGTTGGAAGAATTTGTCCACTACGTGAAAGG
CGAGATCACCAAGGTAGTCGGCAAATAACCCTCGAGCCACCCATGACCAAAATCCCTTAACGTGAGTTAC
GCGTCGTTCCACTGAGCGTCAGACCCCGTAGAAAAGATCAAAGGATCTTCTTGAGATCCTTTTTTTCTGC
GCGTAATCTGCTGCTTGCAAACAAAAAAACCACCGCTACCAGCGGTGGTTTGTTTGCCGGATCAAGAGCT
ACCAACTCTTTTTCCGAAGGTAACTGGCTTCAGCAGAGCGCAGATACCAAATACTGTTCTTCTAGTGTAG
CCGTAGTTAGGCCACCACTTCAAGAACTCTGTAGCACCGCCTACATACCTCGCTCTGCTAATCCTGTTAC
CAGTGGCTGCTGCCAGTGGCGATAAGTCGTGTCTTACCGGGTTGGACTCAAGACGATAGTTACCGGATAA
GGCGCAGCGGTCGGGCTGAACGGGGGGTTCGTGCACACAGCCCAGCTTGGAGCGAACGACCTACACCGAA
CTGAGATACCTACAGCGTGAGCTATGAGAAAGCGCCACGCTTCCCGAAGGGAGAAAGGCGGACAGGTATC
CGGTAAGCGGCAGGGTCGGAACAGGAGAGCGCACGAGGGAGCTTCCAGGGGGAAACGCCTGGTATCTTTA
TAGTCCTGTCGGGTTTCGCCACCTCTGACTTGAGCGTCGATTTTTGTGATGCTCGTCAGGGGGGCGGAGC
CTATGGAAAAACGCCAGCAACGCGGCCTTTTTACGGTTCCTGGCCTTTTGCTGGCCTTTTGCTCACATGT
TCTTTCCTGCGTTATCCCCTGATTCTGTGGATAACCGTATTACCGCCTTTGAGTGAGCTGATACCGCTCG
CCGCAGCCGAACGACCGAGCGCAGCGAGTCAGTGAGCGAGGAAGCGGAAGAGCGCCCAATACGCAAACCG
CCTCTCCCCGCGCGTTGGCCGATTCATTAATGCAGCTGGCACGACAGGTTTCCCGACTGGAAAGCGGGCA
GTGAGCGCAACGCAATTAATACGCGTACCGCTAGCCAGGAAGAGTTTGTAGAAACGCAAAAAGGCCATCC
GTCAGGATGGCCTTCTGCTTAGTTTGATGCCTGGCAGTTTATGGCGGGCGTCCTGCCCGCCACCCTCCGG
GCCGTTGCTTCACAACGTTCAAATCCGCTCCCGGCGGATTTGTCCTACTCAGGAGAGCGTTCACCGACAA
ACAACAGATAAAACGAAAGGCCCAGTCTTCCGACTGAGCCTTTCGTTTTATTTGATGCCTGGCAGTTCCC
TACTCTCGCGTTAACGCTAGCATGGATGTTTTCCCAGTCACGACGTTGTAAAACGACGGCCAGTCTTAAG
CTCGGGCCC
