>Addgene plasmid #168867 | pEntry_SARS-CoV-2-nsp4 | depositor partial sequence | sequence record 327298 | gene-specific Insert sequence
AAAATTGTTAATAATTGGTTGAAGCAGTTAATTAAAGTTACACTTGTGTTCCTTTTTGTTGCTGCTATTT
TCTATTTAATAACACCTGTTCATGTCATGTCTAAACATACTGACTTTTCAAGTGAAATCATAGGATACAA
GGCTATTGATGGTGGTGTCACTCGTGACATAGCATCTACAGATACTTGTTTTGCTAACAAACATGCTGAT
TTTGACACATGGTTTAGCCAGCGTGGTGGTAGTTATACTAATGACAAAGCTTGCCCATTGATTGCTGCAG
TCATAACAAGAGAAGTGGGTTTTGTCGTGCCTGGTTTGCCTGGCACGATATTACGCACAACTAATGGTGA
CTTTTTGCATTTCTTACCTAGAGTTTTTAGTGCAGTTGGTAACATCTGTTACACACCATCAAAACTTATA
GAGTACACTGACTTTGCAACATCAGCTTGTGTTTTGGCTGCTGAATGTACAATTTTTAAAGATGCTTCTG
GTAAGCCAGTACCATATTGTTATGATACCAATGTACTAGAAGGTTCTGTTGCTTATGAAAGTTTACGCCC
TGACACACGTTATGTGCTCATGGATGGCTCTATTATTCAATTTCCTAACACCTACCTTGAAGGTTCTGTT
AGAGTGGTAACAACTTTTGATTCTGAGTACTGTAGGCACGGCACTTGTGAAAGATCAGAAGCTGGTGTTT
GTGTATCTACTAGTGGTAGATGGGTACTTAACAATGATTATTACAGATCTTTACCAGGAGTTTTCTGTGG
TGTAGATGCTGTAAATTTACTTACTAATATGTTTACACCACTAATTCAACCTATTGGTGCTTTGGACATA
TCAGCATCTATAGTAGCTGGTGGTATTGTAGCTATCGTAGTAACATGCCTTGCCTACTATTTTATGAGGT
TTAGAAGAGCTTTTGGTGAATACAGTCATGTAGTTGCCTTTAATACTTTACTATTCCTTATGTCATTCAC
TGTACTCTGTTTAACACCAGTTTACTCATTCTTACCTGGTGTTTATTCTGTTATTTACTTGTACTTGACA
TTTTATCTTACTAATGATGTTTCTTTTTTAGCACATATTCAGTGGATGGTTATGTTCACACCTTTAGTAC
CTTTCTGGATAACAATTGCTTATATCATTTGTATTTCCACAAAGCATTTCTATTGGTTCTTTAGTAATTA
CCTAAAGAGACGTGTAGTCTTTAATGGTGTTTCCTTTAGTACTTTTGAAGAAGCTGCGCTGTGCACCTTT
TTGTTAAATAAAGAAATGTATCTAAAGTTGCGTAGTGATGTGCTATTACCTCTTACGCAATATAATAGAT
ACTTAGCTCTTTATAATAAGTACAAGTATTTTAGTGGAGCAATGGATACAACTAGCTACAGAGAAGCTGC
TTGTTGTCATCTCGCAAAGGCTCTCAATGACTTCAGTAACTCAGGTTCTGATGTTCTTTACCAACCACCA
CAAACCTCTATCACCTCAGCTGTTTTGCAG
